>Addgene plasmid #17819 | pMevB | addgene partial sequence | sequence record 23743 | pBluescriptKS_primer
ATCTGCGTAGGAGGAATTAACCATGTCATTACCGTTCTTAACTTCTGCACCGGGAAAGGTTANCTATTTT
TGGTGAACACTCTGCTGTGTACAACAAGCCTGCCGTCGCTGCTAGTGTGTCTGCGTTGAGAACCTACCTG
CTAATAAGCGAGTCATCTGCACCAGATACTATTGAATTGGACTTCCCGGACATTAGCTTTAATCATAAGT
GGTCCATCAATGATTTCAATGCCATCACCGAGGATCAAGTAAACTCCCAAAAATTGGCCAAGGCTCAACA
AGCCACCGATGGCTTGTCTCAGGAACTCGTTAGTCTTTTGGATCCGTTGTTAGCTCAACTATCCGAATCC
TTCCACTACCATGCAGCGTTTTGTTTCCTGTATATGTTTGTTTGCCTATGCCCCCATGCCAAGAATATTA
AGTTTTCTTTAAAGTCTACTTTACCCATCGGTGCTGGGTTGGGCTCAAGCGCCTCTATTTCTGTATCACT
GGCCTTAGCTATGGCCTACTTGGGGGGGTTAATAGGATCTAATGACTTGGAAAAGCTGTCAGAAAACGAT
AAGCATATAGTGAATCAATGGGCCTTCATAGGTGAAAAGTGTATTCACGGTACCCCCTTCAGGNATAGAT
AACGCTGTGGCCACTTATGGTAATGCCCTGCTATTTGAAAANNGACTCACATAATGGANCAATAAACACA
ANCAATTTTAAGTTCTTAGATGATTTCCCAGCCATTCNATGATCCTAACCTATACTAGAATTCCAAGGNC
TAAAAAGANCTTGTGNNCGCGTNNNGTGNTGGCACCGAGAATTTCNGANTTTGAGCNATTNTAATGCT
