[The description below was written by a language model from this plasmid's Addgene catalogue record.]
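Description:
pMevB is a bacterial expression plasmid built for synthetic biology and metabolic engineering work in Escherichia coli. It carries three Saccharomyces cerevisiae genes encoding mevalonate kinase, phosphomevalonate kinase and mevalonate pyrophosphate decarboxylase. Together these enzymes make up the lower ("bottom") portion of the mevalonate pathway: two sequential phosphorylations of mevalonate followed by an ATP-dependent decarboxylation that yields isopentenyl pyrophosphate, the universal five-carbon building block of isoprenoids. The insert was assembled by restriction enzyme cloning. The plasmid is selected with tetracycline and propagated in a standard E. coli cloning strain.

The record is sparse on vector architecture. The backbone is not named, the copy number is listed as unknown, and no origin of replication, promoter, ribosome binding sites or terminators are stated, so the way the three genes are arranged and transcribed cannot be described from the available fields. The depositor does note that the plasmid does not contain lacI. This implies that any lac-type regulation of the insert would depend on repressor supplied by the host strain or by another plasmid, though the record does not confirm which promoter is used.

The associated work concerns engineering a heterologous mevalonate pathway in E. coli for terpenoid production. In that context, pMevB serves as the module that converts mevalonate to isopentenyl pyrophosphate. It would typically be paired with constructs supplying the upstream steps from acetyl-CoA to mevalonate, or with exogenous mevalonate, and with downstream isoprenoid-forming enzymes such as terpene synthases.
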