Addgene plasmid #17819: pMevB
Depositing lab: Jay Keasling. Depositing organization: University of California, Berkeley. Publication: Engineering a mevalonate pathway in Escherichia coli for production of terpenoids. Martin VJ, Pitera DJ, Withers ST, Newman JD, Keasling JD. Nat Biotechnol. 2003 Jul . 21(7):796-802. 10.1038/nbt833 PubMed 12778056.
Backbone
  Vector backbone: n/a
  Vector type: Bacterial Expression, Synthetic Biology
Growth in bacteria
  Bacterial resistance: Tetracycline, 10 μg/mL
  Growth temperature: 37°C
  Growth strain: DH10B
  Copy number: Unknown
Gene/Insert
  Gene/Insert name: mevalonate kinase, phosphomevalonate kinase, mevalonate pyrophosphate decarboxylatse
  Species: S. cerevisiae (budding yeast)
  GenBank ID: D78165
  Cloning method: Restriction Enzyme
  Sequencing primers: 5′ n/a; 3′ n/a
Terms and licenses: Academic/Nonprofit Terms; Industry Terms: Not Available to Industry
Depositor comments: does not contain lacI
How to cite: pMevB was a gift from Jay Keasling (Addgene plasmid # 17819 ; http://n2t.net/addgene:17819 ; RRID:Addgene_17819)
